>Addgene plasmid #223029 | rag2:METTL1_CE_pISceI | addgene full sequence | sequence record 461357 | Addgene NGS Result
TCTTGATCCTGTGGCTGATTTTGGACTGTGCTGCTCGCAGCTGCTGATGAATCACATACTTCCTCCATTT
TCTTCCACTGATTGACTGTTATAATTTCCCTAATTTCCAGGTCAAGGTGCTGTGCATTGTGGTAATAGAT
GTGACATGATTGCATTCATTTTATGTTTCAGGTTCAGGGGGAGGTGTGGGAGGTTTTTTAAAGCAAGTAA
AACCTCTACAAATGTGGTATGGCTGATTATGATCCTCTAGATCAGATCCACTAGTTCTAGAGCGGCCATT
ACCCTGTTATCCCTAGGCCGCCACCGCGGTGGAGCTCCAATTCGCCCTATAGTGAGTCGTATTACGCGCG
CTCACTGGCCGTCGTTTTACAACGTCGTGACTGGGAAAACCCTGGCGTTACCCAACTTAATCGCCTTGCA
GCACATCCCCCTTTCGCCAGCTGGCGTAATAGCGAAGAGGCCCGCACCGATCGCCCTTCCCAACAGTTGC
GCAGCCTGAATGGCGAATGGAAATTGTAAGCGTTAATATTTTGTTAAAATTCGCGTTAAATTTTTGTTAA
ATCAGCTCATTTTTTAACCAATAGGCCGAAATCGGCAAAATCCCTTATAAATCAAAAGAATAGACCGAGA
TAGGGT
[37 nt withheld, positions 637-673]
AAAGAACGTGGACTCCAACGTCAAAGG
[49 nt withheld, positions 701-749]
T
[91 nt withheld, positions 751-841]
G
[124 nt withheld, positions 843-966]
CAGGTGGCACTTTTCGGGGAAATGTGCGCGGAACCCCTATTTGTTTATTTTTCTAAATACATTCAAATAT
GTATCCGCTCATGAGACAATAACCCTGATAAATGCTTCAATAATATTGAAAAAGGAAGAGTATGAGTATT
CAACATTTCCGTGTCGCCCTTATTCCCTTTTTTGCGGCATTTTGCCTTCCTGTTTTTGCTCACCCAGAAA
CGCTGGTGAAAGTAAAAGATGCTGAAGATCAGTTGGGTGCACGAGTGGGTTACATCGAACTGGATCTCAA
CAGCGGTAAGATCCTTGAGAGTTTTCGCCCCGAAGAACGTTTTCCAATGATGAGCACTTTTAAAGTTCTG
CTATGTGGCGCGGTATTATCCCGTATTGACGCCGGGCAAGAGCAACTCGGTCGCCGCATACACTATTCTC
AGAATGACTTGGTTGAGTACTCACCAGTCACAGAAAAGCATCTTACGGATGGCATGACAGTAAGAGAATT
ATGCAGTGCTGCCATAACCATGAGTGATAACACTGCGGCCAACTTACTTCTGACAACGATCGGAGGACCG
AAGGAGCTAACCGCTTTTTTGCACAACATGGGGGATCATGTAACTCGCCTTGATCGTTGGGAACCGGAGC
TGAATGAAGCCATACCAAACGACGAGCGTGACACCACGATGCCTGTAGCAATGGCAACAACGTTGCGCAA
ACTATTAACTGGCGAACTACTTACTCTAGCTTCCCGGCAACAATTAATAGACTGGATGGAGGCGGATAAA
GTTGCAGGACCACTTCTGCGCTCGGCCCTTCCGGCTGGCTGGTTTATTGCTGATAAATCTGGAGCCGGTG
AGCGTGGGTCTCGCGGTATCATTGCAGCACTGGGGCCAGATGGTAAGCCCTCCCGTATCGTAGTTATCTA
CACGACGGGGAGTCAGGCAACTATGGATGAACGAAATAGACAGATCGCTGAGATAGGTGCCTCACTGATT
AAGCATTGGTAACTGTCAGACCAAGTTTACTCATATATACTTTAGATTGATTTAAAACTTCATTTTTAAT
TTAAAAGGATCTAGGTGAAGATCCTTTTTGATAATCTCATGACCAAAATCCCTTAACGTGAGTTTTCGTT
CCACTGAGCGTCAGACCCCGTAGAAAAGATCAAAGGATCTTCTTGAGATCCTTTTTTTCTGCGCGTAATC
TGCTGCTTGCAAACAAAAAAACCACCGCTACCAGCGGTGGTTTGTTTGCCGGATCAAGAGCTACCAACTC
TTTTTCCGAAGGTAACTGGCTTCAGCAGAGCGCAGATACCAAATACTGTTCTTCTAGTGTAGCCGTAGTT
AGGCCACCACTTCAAGAACTCTGTAGCACCGCCTACATACCTCGCTCTGCTAATCCTGTTACCAGTGGCT
GCTGCCAGTGGCGATAAGTCGTGTCTTACCGGGTTGGACTCAAGACGATAGTTACCGGATAAGGCGCAGC
GGTCGGGCTGAACGGGGGGTTCGTGCACACAGCCCAGCTTGGAGCGAACGACCTACACCGAACTGAGATA
CCTACAGCGTGAGCTATGAGAAAGCGCCACGCTTCCCGAAGGGAGAAAGGCGGACAGGTATCCGGTAAGC
GGCAGGGTCGGAACAGGAGAGCGCACGAGGGAGCTTCCAGGGGGAAACGCCTGGTATCTTTATAGTCCTG
TCGGGTTTCGCCACCTCTGACTTGAGCGTCGATTTTTGTGATGCTCGTCAGGGGGGCGGAGCCTATGGAA
AAACGCCAGCAACGCGGCCTTTTTACGGTTCCTGGCCTTTTGCTGGCCTTTTGCTCACATGTTCTTTCCT
GCGTTATCCCCTGATTCTGTGGATAACCGTATTACCGCCTTTGAGTGAGCTGATACCGCTCGCCGCAGCC
GAACGACCGAGCGCAGCGAGTCAGTGAGCGAGGAAGCGGAAGAGCGCCCAATACGCAAACCGCCTCTCCC
CGCGCGTTGGCCGATTCATTAATGCAGCTGGCACGACAGGTTTCCCGACTGGAAAGCGGGCAGTGAGCGC
AACGCAATTAATGTGAGTTAGCTCACTCATTAGGCACCCCAGGCTTTACACTTTATGCTTCCGGCTCGTA
TGTTGTGTGGAATTGTGAGCGGATAACAATTTCACACAGGAAACAGCTATGACCATGATTACGCCAAGCG
CGCAATTAACCCTCACTAAAGGGAACAAAAGCTGGGTACCGGGCCCCCCCTCGAATTACCCTGTTATCCC
TATCGAGCAAAATCAATCCTAATGTAAAATAGTATACGTTCATCATTATAATGCAAACACTGTAGAACTG
TTGTGTTGTGCCTTGCATTTCATTCTCAGTTTCTTATCGTCTGTCTCTTTTTACGACAGAGCTAGAAAAA
ACTAGCCTTCATTTGCCATCGCCGTATGCAAATCCACTCCAGAACTCAACAGGTTTGTTCTGCGGCGGGT
GTAAGTGTGAACACCGGCATGTAAGTGCGCTTGAGCAGGAGAATAAAGCGCTCAGAGACACCGGAGGAAT
CCTTTATTTTGCGTTGCGCCTCAGGGGATTCGCTGAGCCTTCTCTTCATGGCCCTGCTCTTCAGACACAG
GTGCTCCGCTGTTTGTGTTTTTCACTGTTCTTCAGGCACTCGTGGTTACGGGTTTTTGTTTTGCACTCTT
GCACACACATCTCTCGGCCTCCAAAACAAACACACAACTGCACGAGGGCTCGAAGCCCCCACCGAAAAAC
AAAAACATTATGCTAATGAGGAAGGCACAGCTGTTCCCTTCTTCACTCTCTCTCTCGTTCTTTCAACAAC
AGTCGCCTAATTTCTCTCGTTCCTTTAAAGAGCCGCCAAGCAGAAACAGTTAATGCAAATATAAGCCTGC
GGGAAATAAGGAGAATTTTTACAAAATCCGAGCTTCCCCTCCTGCCAAAATGTGATGTGTGACTCACGCA
TTCGATATTTGGTGTAATGAGAGTGAATCATTCTGCTCCACACCGAACCCGATGCCACAGACCACTCAGA
TGCACACCGAGGAGACTATTTTAACAGCACATTACATCCAGACTGTCACAGATGCATTACCAAGAGTGTG
ATTTCAGTGTCGAATGCAGGTCTTAAAGGAAAATCTGTTGCGATTGCATGTGCGCTAACTAGACACGACC
AACGAATGGGAACAATCTGTGAAATATTATACAATCACAGGCAATTAAAAGATGTTTAAAGTTCAATTTA
GTTTTAATTAATATGTTATATAAAACTAATCTGTTTTAAATGTATATTTATGATTTTAGCTTTAGCTAGC
CTCTTGACCAGCAGCTGAAGTGTCCGGCAAGTACCTAAAAGGGAGACCACATGGGAAAGCTAGGTTGCTC
CCGGAAGAGGTGTTAGTAAACCAGCAGGTCTACCTGTGGTCTGTGTGGGTCCTAATGCCCCAGTATAAAC
CAGCAGGTCAACCTGTGGTCTGTGTGGGTCCTAATGCCCCAGTATAAACCAGCAGGTCTACCTGTGGTCT
GTGTGGGTCCTAATGCCCCAGTATAAACCAGCAGGTCAACCTGTAGTCTGTGTGGGTCCTAATGCCCCAG
TATAAACCAGCAGGTCTACCTGTGGTCTGTGTGGGTCCTAATGCCCCAGTATAAACCAACAGGTCAACCT
GTGATCTGTGTGGGTCCTAATGCCCCAGTATAAACCAGCAGGTCAACCTGTGGTCTGTGTGGGTCCTAAT
GCCCCAGTATAAACCAGCAGGTCAACCTGTGGTCTGTGTGGGTCCTAATGCCCCAGTATAAACCAGCAGG
TCAACGTGTGGTCTGTGTGGGTCCTAATGCCCTGGTATAAACCAGCAGGTCAACTTGTGGTCTGTGTGGG
TCCTAATGCCCCGGTATAAACCAGCATGTCAACCTGTGGTCTGTGTGGGTCCTAATGCCCCGGTATAAAC
CAGCAGATCAACCTGTGGTCTGTGTGGGTCCTAATGCCCCAGTATAAACCAGCAGGTCAACCTGTGGTCT
GTGTGGGTCCTAATGCCCCGGTACAAACCAGCATGTCAACCTGTGGTCTGTGTGGGTCCTAATGCCCCAG
TATAAACCAGCAGGTCAACCTGTGGTCTGTGTGGGTCCTAATGCCCCAGTATAAACCAGCAGGTCTACCT
GTGGTCTGTGTGGGTCCTAATGCCCCGGTACAAACCAGCATGTCAACCTGTGGTCTGTGTGGGTCCTAAT
GCCCCAGTATAAACCAGCAGGTCAACCTGTGGTCTGTGTGGGTCCTAATGCCCCAGTATAAACCAGCAGG
TCTACCTGTGGTCTGTGTGGGTCCTAATGCCCCAGTATAAACCAGCAGGTCAACCTGTGGTCTGTGTGGG
TCCTAATGCCCCAGTATAAACCAGCAGGTCTACCTGTGGTCTGTGTGGGTCCTAATGCACCAGTATAAAC
CAGCAGGTCAACCTGTGGTCTGTGTGGGTTCTAATGCCCCAGTATAAACCAGCAGGTCAACCTGTGGTCT
GTGTGGGTCCAAATGCCCCAGTACAAACCAGCAGGTCAACCTGTGGTCTGTGTGGGTCCTAATGCCCCAG
TATAAACCAGCAGGTCAACCTGTGGTCTGTGTGGGTCCTAATGCCCCGGTACAAACCAGCATGTCAACCT
GTGGTCTGTGTGGGTCCTAATGCCCCGGTATAAACCAGCAGATCAACCTGTGGTCTGTGTGGGTCCTAAT
GCCCCAGTATAAACCAGCAGATCAACCTGTGGTCTGTGTGGGTCCTAAAGTCCCAGGATAAACCAGCATG
TCAACCTGTGGTCTGTGTGGGTCCTAATGCCCCGGTATAAACCAGCAGATCAACCTGTGGTCTGTGTGGG
TCCTAATGCCCCAGGATAAACCAGCAGGTCAACCTGTGGTCTGTGTGGGTCCTAATGCCCCAGTATAAAC
CAGCAGGTCAACCTGTGGTCTGTGTGGGTCCTAATGCCCCAGTATATTGATGGAGACTCTATACTGCTCG
GTGAGCTCCATCTTTCGGATAAGATGTTAAAACAAGGTCCCGACTCTCTGTGGTGGTAAAAAATTCCCAG
GATGTCCTTCCTACCCTGGCATCCTGGACAAATTTGCTCACTGTCCTCTGTCCATCATGGCCTCCTAACC
ATCCCCATATCATAATTGGCTTTATCACTCTAGCTGGGGCCGAAATCGCATACTTCCATTTTATGAGGTA
CGCTAAAATCAGTATGCGAGCCAAGTAATATGTCCGAATACTTCCGGCGAGATTCTAGAGTGTGCATTCG
ATGCACGCTACGCTATTCCATGATGCCCCGTGAGAGAATTCTTGAATCGGAGAGAAGCAACGCAACTCAT
GCGGGTAGGTTACGTGACGATGACATATTGGCGGATGTAGTACGTCCAAGTTCCATTCATACTGCTCACA
TTCATATTTTATAGAATGTTCTTTTCCCACAGCCAAGTAGTAAGTTTAAATTCAAATACAGTACCTACTA
AGTAGTAGTAGACGGTTTCGGACGCAGCCCCTGTCTCCTCTCCACCAATATACTGGTGTGTAGTGTGCGG
TCTGGTGCAATATGGCTGCCATCGCGTCATCCAGGTGGATGCTGCACACTGGTGGTTGATGAGGAGATTT
TGCCCAAAAAAGTGTTTTGAGTTTCCAGAAAAGCGCGATATAAATGTAAGGAATTATCATTAGCTTATTA
TAATGGAACTTTCTGGATAACTTGTGCCAGAGCTAGGGGCCATTAAAACTTTGCCCTGGGGTACCTCAGG
GAGCTGCAAGGAAGTGCTATAGGGCTAATGAAATGTTTGGGGGAAAAAAAAAAATTTTATAAGTAAAAAT
AAAACTAAAATAATTAATAATTTCATTGTTGAAAATTATAGTAAAATTGATAAACAAGATAAGCAGCATT
AGTATAAAAAACTAAAAACAAACGTAATTTAAAATAATTAAATTGTTTTAAATAAATTATACAAAATAAT
GTTTACAACGACACGGTGGTGCAGTAGGTAGTGCTGTCGCCAGCAAAGCAAGAAGGTCGCTGGTTCGAGC
CTCAGCTGGATCACTTGATGTTTCTGTGTGGAGCATTCGCGTGCGTTTAACCCCAGATTAATAAAGAGAC
TAAGCCGAAAAGAAAATAAATGTATGAAAATGTTTACGTAAAATGTAAATAAATGCATGATTAATAAAAT
ATATGAATTTTAAAGATTGAGGTAGAATTGTTTTATTATTCACACATTTGGTTATTTTTAATCAGTGACA
ACTTGTGATGCTCTTTATATTGTTTATTACGCTACTTTGAATATTCAGTCTCAAATTGCATGTAAATACG
ACTTCAAAGCAGAATTAGTTTAATTTAATTGCCTGTAAACAGTGTTGTACTTTGATGGTGATTGTCTGAT
AATAATATGATTTCACTATTTAAAATTTGAAAAAAAAAAATCTGAAAAATACTCACCGGCCACTTTATTA
GGTACACCTGTCTAACTGCTTGTTAACGTAAATTTCTAATCAGCCAATCACCAGGCAGCAACTCAGTGCA
TTTAGGCATGTAGACATGGTCAAGACGATCTGCTGCAGTTCAAAGCGAGCATCAGAATGGAGAAGCAAGG
TGATTTAAGTGACTTTAAACGTGACGTGTTTGTTGGTGCCAGACGGGCTGGTCTGAGTATTTCAGAAACT
GCTGATTTACTGGGGTTTTCACACACAAACATCTCTGGGGTTTACAGAGAATGGTCCAAAAAAAGATAAT
ATCCAGTGAGCGGCAGTTCTGTGGGGGCAAATGTCTTGTTGATGCCAGAGGTCAGAGGAGAATGGCCTGA
CTGGTTCCAGCTGATAGAAAGGCAACAGTAATTCAAATAACCACTCGTTAGAACTGAGGCATGCAGAAGA
GCACCTTTGAACACAACATGTCGAACCTTGAGGCGGGTGGGCTACAGCAGCTCAAGACCACATCGGGTGC
CACTCCTGTCAGCTAAGAACAGGAAACTGAGGCTACAATTCGCACAGGCTCAACATAAGTAGACAATAGA
AGATTGAACATTATGTTGCCTGGTCAGATGGATACATTCTACCTTGTATCAACAGTTCAGGCTGGTGATG
GTGGTGTAATGGTGTGGGGGATATATTCTTGGCACACTTTGGGCCCATTAGTACCAATTAACCATCGTGT
CAACGCCACAGCCTAACTGAGTATTGTTGCTGACCATGTTCATTTCTTTTTGACCACAGTGTACCCATCT
TCTGATGGCTACTTCCTGCAGGATAATGCACCATGTCATAAAGCGTGAATGATCTCAGACTGGTTTCTTG
AACATGACAATGAGTTCACTGTGCTCGAATGACCTCCACAGTCACCAGATCTCAATCCAATAGAGCGCCT
TTGGGGTGTGGTAGAATGGAAGATTCGCATCCTGGATGTGCAGCCGACAAATCTGCATGATGCTAGCATG
TCAATATGGACCAAAATCTCTGAGGAATTTTCCAGTACCTGGTTGAAATGCAAAAGGAAGGGAATCTATG
CTAAGGCAAAAAGAGGTCCAACCCAGTACTAGTGGGGTGTACATAATAAAGTGGCCGGTGAGTGTATATT
GTTAAGGATATCTAGATAATCCAAATAATTTACAGCACTATTTAAAAAAAAAACTTTATGTCACCAAGTC
TGCATTTATTTGATCACAATTACAGTCGAAAAAGCAATATCGGGATACATTGTTTCCATTTAAAATAACT
ATATTATATTTTAAATATTTTTGACAATGTTATTTCTTTAATGCCAAAGCTAAATTGTATTCAATCTGAA
TTTTAGTGTCACATGATCCTTCAGAAAATATTAACACATTGCTAAAAATGTATATTATTATCAATTTGGA
TTTTTTTTTTTTTTTTGTATATTAACCTATGCTATTGGTTACTATACAAAAGTATTACTGTGAATATATG
CATATACAGAACCGTATCAAGCGCGGGGGGTGGTTGGGTTATGTCCCCATTTGGAAAGACCTGGAAACAT
TCATAATGACTAAAATTGCACGGAAAAATATAATATCTATGAGTATTGCTGATCAGCAGCACAAAACCAG
AACTCCATATTAATAAACAGCCAATGATGCAGTGAGTTTGTGCATGTTTTCATTCAAACTCGTGTGATTG
TGCTCAAACACCTGTTGTGAGCAGCAGTTGCAAACAGTAAACCTCAAGAGGAGCCAGTCAACCTTCACAA
ACACTCAACCTCTGGCTCACTCACTAAACAATTCGCGTTAATATCTAAAATAAAAATTTCCAGCACCAAA
CAGCTCTCAGATTTCGGAGTACACTGACCAAGAGGTAAGAAGTAACGTTACATTACTAGGACGACTATTG
TAAGACTAGATATGTAATATTTGGAAGCGTACGTGTTTTAAGTGACATATAGAGTAGAGGAACTGATGGA
AATACGATTTGCATAATGTAAAATGATATATATTAAAATATAGGCTACAGTAGGTAACGTGGTTTACATA
TAACGTTACTGTGTTAATGTAGTGCTCAGTTACTCGTGTTGACAGTTATTATTAGTGCTTGCTAATTTGT
TTGTTAATGCTTCTCTTGCGTATTTGATTACCTTCAGGCGAATCTAAAACATATCAGATGTAGAAACGGC
AGAAAAATGTTGAAGAAAATACGAGAATAGTAGCTTTTGGAGCACATAGAAAAGTACATCAGATAAAGCC
TACCGTTTAAACGCAGACGCCGCTCTCGCACTGAATGCTGGGTACTGTAGTCCTTATATTGTATGCTTAA
TGTGCGTCTCAACGGGAAACTAGAGTTAGGAAAACTACAATTTCCTGTGGAAAATGTTTCTGTTTTCGGG
GAAACAGCGAAAGAAAGATATGGTTCCGCGTTTTTTTCTTACTTTGAATAATAAAATAAGACCTAACTAC
ACACTTCGCTTACTCTTATGCTAATTTGAAGCACTAGCATTCTTTGATACAATGATAATCATTTAAACAT
CACAGTTATACTACAAATACTATGGTTAAACTATGTCTAGTGTAGTGTAACACTATGGTTGCCATTGTTA
TCTTTAAGTTTAAGTATTATCTGTGGTAAAGCCATGGTTGGTTTTTATAAGAGGTAATAAAATTAACATT
GTACAATTAAATGACTATAAATTAATGTTTTTTTTTATTTTTTTTACACAGCTACCTTCAAAAAGGGATC
CATGGCAGCCGAGACTCGGAACGTGGCCGGAGCAGAGGCCCCACCGCCCCAGAAGCGCTACTACCGGCAA
CGTGCTCACTCCAACCCCATGGCGGACCACACGCTGCGCTACCCTGTGAAGCCAGAGGAGATGGACTGGT
CTGAGCTATACCCAGAGTTCTTCGCTCCACTCACTCAAAATCAGAGCCACGATGACCCAAAGGATAAGAA
AGAAAAGAGAGCTCAGGCCCAAGTGGAGTTTGCAGACATAGGCTGTGGCTATGGTGGCCTGTTAGTGGAA
CTGTCACCGCTGTTCCCAGACACACTTATTCTGGGTCTGGAGATCCGGGTGAAGGTCTCAGACTATGTAC
AAGACCGGATTCGGGCCCTACGCGCAGCTCCTGCAGGTGGCTTCCAGAACATCGCCTGTCTCCGTAGCAA
TGCCATGAAGCACCTTCCTAACTTCTTCTACAAGGGCCAGCTGACAAAGATGTTCTTCCTCTTCCCCGAC
CCACATTTCAAGCGGACAAAGCACAAGTGGCGAATCATCAGTCCCACCCTGCTAGCAGAATATGCCTACG
TGCTAAGAGTTGGGGGGCTGGTGTATACCATAACCGATGTGCTGGAGCTACACGACTGGATGTGCACTCA
TTTCGAAGAGCACCCACTGTTTGAGCGTGTGCCTCTGGAGGACCTGAGTGAAGACCCCGTTGTGGGACAT
CTAGGCACCTCAACTGAGGAGGGGAAGAAAGTTCTACGTAATGGAGGGAAGAATTTCCCAGCCATCTTCC
GAAGAATACAAGATCCCGTCCTCCAGGCAGTGACCTCCCAAACCAGCCTGCCTGGTCACTGAATCGATGA
TGATCCAGACATGATAAGATACATTGATGAGTTTGGACAAACCACAACTAGAATGCAGTGAAAAAAATGC
TTTATTTGTGAAATTTGTGATGCTATTGCTTTATTTGTAACCATTATAAGCTGCAATAAACAAGTTAACA
ACAACAATTCGATGATGATCCAGACATGATAAGATACATTGATGAGTTTGGACAAACCACAACTAGAATG
CAGTGAAAAAAATGCTTTATTTGTGAAATTTGTGATGCTATTGCTTTATTTGTAACCATTATAAGCTGCA
ATAAACAAGTTAACAACAACAATTGCATTCATTTTATGTTTCAGGTTCAGGGGGAGGTGTGGGAGGTTTT
TTAAAGCAAGTAAAACCTCTACAAATGTGGTATGGCTGATTATGATCCTCTAGATCAGATCTCTTGTTTA
TTGCAGCTTATAATGGTTACAAATAAAGCAATAGCATCACAAATTTCACAAATAAAGCATTTTTTTCACT
GCATTCTAGTTGTGGTTTGTCCAAACTCATCAATGTATCTTATCATGTCTGGATCTACGTAATACGACTC
ACTATAGTTCTAGAGGCTCGAGAGGGGCCGCTTTACTTGTACAGCTCGTCCATGCCGAGAGTGATCCCGG
CGGCGGTCACGAACTCCAGCAGGACCATGTGATCGCGCTTCTCGTTGGGGTCTTTGCTCAGGGCGGACTG
GGTGCTCAGGTAGTGGTTGTCGGGCAGCAGCACGGGGCCGTCGCCGATGGGGGTGTTCTGCTGGTAGTGG
TCGGCGAGCTGCACGCTGCCGTCCTCGATGTTGTGGCGGATCTTGAAGTTCACCTTGATGCCGTTCTTCT
GCTTGTCGGCCATGATATAGACGTTGTGGCTGTTGTAGTTGTACTCCAGCTTGTGCCCCAGGATGTTGCC
GTCCTCCTTGAAGTCGATGCCCTTCAGCTCGATGCGGTTCACCAGGGTGTCGCCCTCGAACTTCACCTCG
GCGCGGGTCTTGTAGTTGCCGTCGTCCTTGAAGAAGATGGTGCGCTCCTGGACGTAGCCTTCGGGCATGG
CGGACTTGAAGAAGTCGTGCTGCTTCATGTGGTCGGGGTAGCGGCTGAAGCACTGCACGCCGTAGGTCAG
GGTGGTCACGAGGGTGGGCCAGGGCACGGGCAGCTTGCCGGTGGTGCAGATGAACTTCAGGGTCAGCTTG
CCGTAGGTGGCATCGCCCTCGCCCTCGCCGGACACGCTGAACTTGTGGCCGTTTACGTCGCCGTCCAGCT
CGACCAGGATGGGCACCACCCCGGTGAACAGCTCTTCGCCCTTGCTCACCATGGTCACTGTCTGCTTTGC
TGTTGGTCTGGGCTCCTGGGTCACTGGCTTACTAATGGAGTCTTTATGTATGAGGACTCTTATCAATTGT
TCTTCTATAAAGGTCTGCAGTGTTTCTGTTCGTCCCCTACATGGACACCCAGAGCCTCCTAAATACAGGA
GCCCTGATAACTGCACAAGTGCTCAGATTCCAGCAGGGTGGAAATGAGATAAAGTGTGCAGATGGGGAGG
GGGACGTGAATGAGAGATTTGAGGGATGAAAAGGATGGATGAACGCATTGAAAATAGCCCCTTTCACAAA
ATAATACCAGTAAATTGTCATATAATTAATGACCAGACCTTTACCTGTAAATGATGTGATGTTCATATAC
AGAAGAATGCCAACAATTTACAGATGATTTTACAAATTCTTAATTTTCCTTTTCTAAATGGATTTGTTCA
CACATTATCTCTTCAAAGCAATTGAATTTTCTGGAAAAGATTGGCTGTGTGTGTAAAAGGTGCTACTGAG
GAATTTAATGTGACATGGAATGAAGCAAACAGCAGCCTAAGACAGGATGGCAGGAAAAATGTCACATGTT
TAAAATAAGAGTGAAACCAACGACCTGGACTTATAGAGACTGTGTGTCCTTAGGCAAAGCTCTTGTACAA
ACAGTGCTTGTGACTGTGAAATTCGGGGTTTGCCTGGATTGTGTTAAATGTGTGCTTGGATGTATCATAA
AAAAGAATCGGTTCTCTGTATTTGACATTTTCTGTAATTTATCTAAAGTTACAACTGGCTATGCCTGATT
TTTATCACTATTGAATCAATCATTTTAAAGAATGTTAAGTCTGCTGATTTGGAGAGCTCATTTACATTTA
TTTTGAATGTCTCTTATTTAACACAACTGATTTAAGCTTTAGATCTGCGAAGATACGGCCACGGGTGC
Features (pLannotate 1.2.2; 22 found; start..end, strand, type, name):
    161..244     -  CDS            large T antigen (fragment): large T antigen from SV40 (simian virus 40)
    255..277     -  misc_feature   MCS (fragment): pBluescript multiple cloning site
    296..317     -  misc_feature   MCS (fragment): pBluescript multiple cloning site
    326..344     -  promoter       T7 promoter: promoter for bacteriophage T7 RNA polymerase
    352..507     +  CDS            lacZα (fragment): LacZα fragment of β-galactosidase; lacZ fragment
    538..966     -  rep_origin     f1 ori (sequence partly withheld): f1 bacteriophage origin of replication; arrow indicates direction of (+) strand synthesis
    993..1097    +  promoter       AmpR promoter: bla
   1098..1958    +  CDS            AmpR: β-lactamase; bla; confers resistance to ampicillin, carbenicillin, and related antibiotics
   2129..2717    +  rep_origin     ori: high-copy-number ColE1/pMB1/pBR322/pUC origin of replication
   2900..2992    +  CDS            lacI (fragment): lac repressor; lacI; The lac repressor binds to the lac operator to inhibit transcription in E. coli. This inhibition can be relieved by adding lactose or isopropyl-β-D-thiogalactopyranoside (IPTG).
   3005..3026    +  protein_bind   CAP binding site: CAP binding activates transcription in the presence of cAMP. E. coli catabolite activator protein
   3041..3071    +  promoter       lac promoter: promoter for the E. coli lac operon
   3075..3097    +  protein_bind   lac operator (fragment): The lac repressor binds to the lac operator to inhibit transcription in E. coli. This inhibition can be relieved by adding lactose or isopropyl-β-D-thiogalactopyranoside (IPTG). lac repressor encoded by lacI
   3140..3158    +  promoter       T3 promoter: promoter for bacteriophage T3 RNA polymerase
   3171..3190    -  misc_feature   MCS (fragment): pBluescript multiple cloning site
  10138..10965   +  CDS            METTL1: TRMB_HUMAN - Also known as C12orf1 From Homo sapiens (Human).
  10978..11112   -  polyA_signal   SV40 poly(A) signal: SV40 polyadenylation signal
  11133..11267   -  polyA_signal   SV40 poly(A) signal: SV40 polyadenylation signal
  11290..11373   -  CDS            large T antigen (fragment): large T antigen from SV40 (simian virus 40)
  11389..11521   +  polyA_signal   SV40 poly(A) signal: SV40 polyadenylation signal
  11526..11543   +  promoter       T7 promoter (fragment): promoter for bacteriophage T7 RNA polymerase
  11572..12288   -  CDS            EGFP: EGFP is a basic (constitutively fluorescent) green fluorescent protein published in 1996, derived from Aequorea victoria. It is reported to be a rapidly-maturing weak dimer with moderate acid sensitivity.
