[The description below was written by a language model from this plasmid's Addgene catalogue record and pLannotate feature annotations shown in this document.]
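Description:
rag2:METTL1_CE_pISceI is a zebrafish transgenesis plasmid of about 13.2 kb, built on a pBluescript-type backbone. It is intended to express human METTL1, the tRNA methyltransferase also known as TRMT8, under the rag2 promoter, and the record gives its purpose as expression in the mesenchymal lineage of zebrafish. The bacterial portion carries a ColE1/pUC-type origin, an f1 origin, an ampicillin resistance gene with its own promoter, and the usual remnants of the lacZα/lac promoter region flanked by T3 and T7 promoters. Although this origin type is normally high copy, the catalogue lists the plasmid as low copy and recommends a recombination-stable E. coli strain. That may reflect the large insert and repeated elements, but the record does not explain it.

The 828 bp METTL1 coding sequence was inserted by restriction cloning between BamHI and ClaI sites and is followed by SV40 polyadenylation sequences. Roughly 7 kb upstream of it, between the pBluescript polylinker remnant and the METTL1 start, is unannotated. This region presumably holds the rag2 regulatory sequence named in the catalogue, but the feature table does not confirm that. Downstream, an EGFP open reading frame lies in the opposite orientation, followed by an SV40-derived fragment. No promoter for EGFP is annotated, so the record does not show what drives this reporter. The "pISceI" in the name suggests I-SceI meganuclease sites for meganuclease-assisted genomic integration after embryo injection, though no such sites are annotated. The meaning of "CE" in the name is not stated. The associated study concerns METTL1 in tRNA aminoacylation and oncogenic transformation, consistent with use of the plasmid in zebrafish tumour modelling.
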