Addgene plasmid #223029: rag2:METTL1_CE_pISceI
Purpose: Express METTL1 gene in mesenchymal lineage of Zebrafish.
Depositing lab: Alejandro Gutierrez. Depositing organization: Boston Children's Hospital. Publication: A methyltransferase-independent role for METTL1 in tRNA aminoacylation and oncogenic transformation. Ali RH, Orellana EA, Lee SH, Chae YC, Chen Y, Clauwaert J, Kennedy AL, Gutierrez AE, Papke DJ, Valenzuela M, Silverman B, Falzetta A, Ficarro SB, Marto JA, Fletcher CDM, Perez-Atayde A, Alcindor T, Shimamura A, Prensner JR, Gregory RI, Gutierrez A. Mol Cell. 2025 Mar 6;85(5):948-961.e11. doi: 10.1016/j.molcel.2025.01.003. Epub 2025 Jan 31. PubMed 39892392.
Backbone
  Vector backbone: Rag2 plasmid
  Backbone size w/o insert (bp): 12500
  Vector type: Express the insert(gene) in mesenchymal lineage of Zebrafish.
Growth in bacteria
  Bacterial resistance: Ampicillin, 100 μg/mL
  Growth temperature: 37°C
  Growth strain: NEB Stable
  Copy number: Low Copy
Gene/Insert
  Gene/Insert name: METTL1
  Species: H. sapiens (human)
  Insert size (bp): 828
  Entrez Gene: METTL1 (a.k.a. C12orf1, TRM8, TRMT8, YDL201w)
  Promoter: Rag2
  Cloning method: Restriction Enzyme; 5′ cloning site BamHi (unknown if destroyed); 3′ cloning site Clai (unknown if destroyed)
  Sequencing primers: 5′ CTGTGGTAAAGCCATGGTTG
Terms and licenses: Academic/Nonprofit Terms; Industry Terms: Not Available to Industry
How to cite: rag2:METTL1_CE_pISceI was a gift from Alejandro Gutierrez (Addgene plasmid # 223029 ; http://n2t.net/addgene:223029 ; RRID:Addgene_223029)
